>Addgene plasmid #245644 | pICSL12047 | addgene full sequence | sequence record 495540 | Addgene NGS Result
TTGAGATCCTTTTTTTCTGCGCGTAATCTGCTGCTTGCAAACAAAAAAACCACCGCTACCAGCGGTGGTT
TGTTTGCCGGATCAAGAGCTACCAACTCTTTTTCCGAAGGTAACTGGCTTCAGCAGAGCGCAGATACCAA
ATACTGTTCTTCTAGTGTAGCCGTAGTTAGGCCACCACTTCAAGAACTCTGTAGCACCGCCTACATACCT
CGCTCTGCTAATCCTGTTACCAGTGGCTGCTGCCAGTGGCGATAAGTCGTGTCTTACCGGGTTGGACTCA
AGACGATAGTTACCGGATAAGGCGCAGCGGTCGGGCTGAACGGGGGGTTCGTGCACACAGCCCAGCTTGG
AGCGAACGACCTACACCGAACTGAGATACCTACAGCGTGAGCTATGAGAAAGCGCCACGCTTCCCGAAGG
GAGAAAGGCGGACAGGTATCCGGTAAGCGGCAGGGTCGGAACAGGAGAGCGCACGAGGGAGCTTCCAGGG
GGAAACGCCTGGTATCTTTATAGTCCTGTCGGGTTTCGCCACCTCTGACTTGAGCGTCGATTTTTGTGAT
GCTCGTCAGGGGGGCGGAGCCTATGGAAAAACGCCAGCAACGCGGCCTTTTTACGGTTCCTGGCCTTTTG
CTGGCCTTTTGCTCACATGTTCTTTCCTGCGTTATCCCCTGATTCTGTGGATAACCGTATTACCGCCTTT
GAGTGAGCTGATACCGCTCGCCGCAGCCGAACGACCGAGCGCAGCGAGTCAGTGAGCGAGGAAGCGGAAG
AGCGCCCAATACGCAAACCGCCTCTCCCCGCGCGTTGGCCGATTCATTAATCACTCTGTGGTCTCAGGAG
AAGAACTGATAACAAAAATTTTACTTATTTCCTTAGAATTAATCTTAAAGGTGATAGTAAACAAGGACGA
TTAGTCCGTTGGCAAAATTGGTTCAGCAAGTATCAATTTGATGTCGAACATCTTGAAGGTGTAAAAAACG
TTTTAGCAGATTGCCTCACGAGAGATTTTAATGCTTAAAAACGTAAGCGCTGACGTATGATTTCAAAAAA
CGCAGCTATAAAAGAAGCCCTCCAGCTTCAAAGTTTTCATCAACACAAATTCTAAAAACAAAATTTTTTA
GAGAGAGCTCATTTTTACAACAATTACCAACAACAACAAACAACAAACAACATTACAATTACATTTACAA
TTATCGATACAATGTGAGACCACGAAGTGGCTCTTCAGTGGACGAAAGGGCCTCGTGATACGCCTATTTT
TATAGGTTAATGTCATGATAATAATGGTTTCTTAGACGTCAGGTGGCACTTTTCGGGGAAATGTGCGCGG
AACCCCTATTTGTTTATTTTTCTAAATACATTCAAATATGTATCCGCTCATGAGACAATAACCCTGATAA
ATGCTTCAATAATATTGAAAAAGGAAGAGTATGCGCTCACGCAACTGGTCCAGAACCTTGACCGAACGCA
GCGGTGGTAACGGCGCAGTGGCGGTTTTCATGGCTTGTTATGACTGTTTTTTTTTGGGGTACAGTCTATG
CCTCGGGCATCCAAGCAGCAAGCGCGTTACGCCGTGGGTCGATGTTTGATGTTATGGAGCAGCAACGATG
TTACGCAGCAGGGCAGTCGCCCTAAAACAAAGTTAAACATCATGAGGGAAGCGGTGATCGCCGAAGTATC
GACTCAACTATCAGAGGTAGTTGGCGTCATCGAGCGCCATCTCGAACCGACGTTGCTGGCCGTACATTTG
TACGGCTCCGCAGTGGATGGCGGCCTGAAGCCACACAGCGATATTGATTTGCTGGTTACGGTGACCGTAA
GGCTTGATGAAACAACGCGGCGAGCTTTGATCAACGACCTTTTGGAAACTTCGGCTTCCCCTGGAGAGAG
CGAGATTCTCCGCGCTGTAGAAGTCACCATTGTTGTGCACGACGACATCATTCCGTGGCGTTATCCAGCT
AAGCGCGAACTGCAATTTGGAGAATGGCAGCGCAATGACATTCTTGCAGGTATCTTCGAGCCAGCCACGA
TCGACATTGATCTGGCTATCTTGCTGACAAAAGCAAGAGAACATAGCGTTGCCTTGGTAGGTCCAGCGGC
GGAGGAACTCTTTGATCCGGTTCCTGAACAGGATCTATTTGAGGCGCTAAATGAAACCTTAACGCTATGG
AACTCGCCGCCCGACTGGGCTGGCGATGAGCGAAATGTAGTGCTTACGTTGTCCCGCATTTGGTACAGCG
CAGTAACCGGCAAAATCGCGCCGAAGGATGTCGCTGCCGACTGGGCAATGGAGCGCCTGCCGGCCCAGTA
TCAGCCCGTCATACTTGAAGCTAGACAGGCTTATCTTGGACAAGAAGAAGATCGCTTGGCCTCGCGCGCA
GATCAGTTGGAAGAATTTGTCCATTACGTAAAAGGCGAGATCACCAAGGTAGTCGGCAAATAACTGTCAG
ACCAAGTTTACTCATATATACTTTAGATTGATTTAAAACTTCATTTTTAATTTAAAAGGATCTAGGTGAA
GATCCTTTTTGATAATCTCATGACCAAAATCCCTTAACGTGAGTTTTCGTTCCACTGAGCGTCAGACCCC
GTAGAAAAGATCAAAGGATCTTC
Features (pLannotate 1.2.2; 8 found; start..end, strand, type, name):
      1..589     +  rep_origin     ori: high-copy-number ColE1/pMB1/pBR322/pUC origin of replication
    772..821     +  CDS            lacI (fragment): lac repressor; lacI; The lac repressor binds to the lac operator to inhibit transcription in E. coli. This inhibition can be relieved by adding lactose or isopropyl-β-D-thiogalactopyranoside (IPTG).
    842..1015    +  CDS            POL_FMVD (fragment): Protein inferred from homology: Swiss-Prot protein existence level 3. Encodes for at least two polypeptides: protease (PR) and reverse transcriptase (RT). The protease processes the polyprotein in cis. Reverse transcriptase is multifunctional enzyme that converts the viral RNA genome into dsDNA in viral cytoplasmic capsids. This enzyme displays a DNA polymerase activity that can copy either DNA or RNA templates, and a ribonuclease H (RNase H) activity that cleaves the RNA strand of RNA-DNA heteroduplexes in a partially processive 3'- to 5'- endonucleasic mode. Neo-synthesized pregenomic RNA (p
   1140..1193    +  misc_feature   TMV Ω: translational enhancer from the tobacco mosaic virus 5'-leader sequence (Gallie et al., 1988)
   1326..1430    +  promoter       AmpR promoter: bla
   1421..1501    -  CDS            int (fragment): INT2_ECOLX - Protein inferred from homology: Swiss-Prot protein existence level 3. Putative integrase believed to be involved in the insertion of antibiotic resistance genes into plasmids and transposons. From Escherichia coli.
   1589..1645    +  CDS            GmR (fragment): gentamycin acetyltransferase; aacC1; confers resistance to gentamycin
   1652..2440    +  CDS            aadA: S3AD_ECOLX - Experimental evidence at protein level: Swiss-Prot protein existence level 1. Mediates bacterial resistance to the antibiotics streptomycin and spectinomycin. From Escherichia coli.
