[The description below was written by a language model from this plasmid's Addgene catalogue record and pLannotate feature annotations shown in this document.]
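Description:
pICSL12047 is a Level 0 Golden Gate (MoClo) part plasmid built on the pICH41295 acceptor backbone and intended for modular synthetic biology assemblies. It is a small, roughly 2.6 kb, high-copy E. coli plasmid that replicates from a ColE1/pUC-type origin and is selected with spectinomycin through the aadA adenylyltransferase gene. The feature table places an AmpR (bla) promoter upstream of aadA. The short integrase, gentamicin acetyltransferase and lacI matches around it are only fragments, probably remnants of how the backbone was built rather than functional genes.

The payload is a 364 bp promoter plus 5′ untranslated region module carrying the sub-genomic transcript (SGT) promoter of Figwort Mosaic Virus, a caulimovirus. The annotated match to the FMV polymerase polyprotein is consistent with a promoter that lies within viral coding sequence, not with an expressed protein. Downstream of it, the annotation also detects a TMV Ω element, the tobacco mosaic virus leader that acts as a translational enhancer. This presumably supplies the 5′ UTR portion of the module, although the catalogue fields do not mention it by name. Internal BsaI and BpiI sites were removed by point mutation so that the part is compatible with Type IIS cloning. The module is defined by GGAG and AATG fusion overhangs, the standard MoClo positions for a promoter plus 5′ UTR part, with the ATG of the downstream overhang serving as the start codon of the adjoining coding sequence part.

The plasmid has no expression function itself. It serves as a donor from which the promoter module is combined with coding sequence and terminator parts into a Level 1 transcription unit. Caulimovirus promoters are typically used for transgene expression in plants, although the record does not name a target host.
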