Addgene plasmid #245644: pICSL12047
Purpose: Level 0 Golden Gate part SGT-34S FMV (Figwort Mosaic Virus). Sub-Genomic Transcript (SGT) promoter, GGAG - AATG
Depositing lab: Mark Youles. Depositing organization: Sainsbury Laboratory, Norwich.
Backbone
  Vector backbone: pICH41295
  Backbone size w/o insert (bp): 2249
  Vector type: Synthetic Biology
Growth in bacteria
  Bacterial resistance: Spectinomycin, 50 μg/mL
  Growth temperature: 37°C
  Growth strain: DH5alpha
  Copy number: High Copy
Gene/Insert
  Gene/Insert name: SGT-34S FMV (Figwort Mosaic Virus). Sub-Genomic Transcript (SGT) promoter
  Species: Caulimovirus
  Insert size (bp): 364
  Mutation: BsaI/BpiI sites removed by point-mutation
  Cloning method: Restriction Enzyme; 5′ cloning site BsaI (destroyed during cloning); 3′ cloning site BsaI (destroyed during cloning)
  Sequencing primers: 5′ TCACATGTTCTTTCCTGCG; 3′ GTCTCATGAGCGGATACATATTTGAATG
Terms and licenses: Academic/Nonprofit Terms; Industry Terms: Not Available to Industry
Depositor comments: Level 0 promoter + 5' untranslated region module used for GoldenGate assemblies using the MoClo overhang syntax
How to cite: pICSL12047 was a gift from Mark Youles (Addgene plasmid # 245644 ; http://n2t.net/addgene:245644 ; RRID:Addgene_245644)
